Addgene plasmid #236038: pQdCas12a.sggfp(A)
Purpose: The plasmid pQdCas12a.sggfp(A) expresses the dCas12a endonuclease and the sgRNA (design A) targeting the gfp gene.
Depositing lab: Radhakrishnan Mahadevan. Depositing organization: University of Toronto. Publication: Model-Based Optimization of a qCRISPRi Circuit for Dynamic Control of Metabolic Pathways. Golla SA, Abo-Hashesh M, Gupta D, Liu Y, Mahadevan R. ACS Synth Biol. 2025 Oct 17;14(10):3890-3898. doi: 10.1021/acssynbio.5c00095. Epub 2025 Sep 29. PubMed 41021780.
Backbone
  Vector backbone: pBBRMCS2
  Backbone size w/o insert (bp): 3913
  Total vector size (bp): 9761
  Vector type: CRISPR
Growth in bacteria
  Bacterial resistance: Kanamycin, 50 μg/mL
  Growth temperature: 37°C
  Growth strain: DH5alpha
  Growth instructions: the plasmid is stable in both 30 and 37 centigrade in E. coli. the plasmid is stable in 30 centigrade in P. putida.
  Copy number: Low Copy
Gene/Insert
  Gene/Insert name: quorum sensing cassette luxI, luxR, and the LuxR-dependent promoter pLuxI , dCas12a and sgRNA design (A) of gfp gene
  gRNA/shRNA sequence: agatcagggctcgagcatggtgagcaagggcgaggagc
  Promoter: quorum sensing promoter
  Cloning method: Ligation Independent Cloning
  Sequencing primers: 5′ AGGATCTCGTCGTGACCCATG; 3′ AAACGGAGGAATGGGAACG
Terms and licenses: Academic/Nonprofit Terms; Industry Terms: Not Available to Industry
How to cite: pQdCas12a.sggfp(A) was a gift from Radhakrishnan Mahadevan (Addgene plasmid # 236038 ; http://n2t.net/addgene:236038 ; RRID:Addgene_236038)
