[The description below was written by a language model from this plasmid's Addgene catalogue record and pLannotate feature annotations shown in this document.]
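Description:
pQdCas12a.sggfp(A) is a 9.8 kb bacterial CRISPR interference plasmid built on the broad-host-range pBBR1MCS-2-type backbone. Replication depends on the pBBR1 oriV together with its cognate Rep protein, which gives a low copy number and allows maintenance beyond E. coli; the record notes that it is stable in both E. coli and Pseudomonas putida. Selection is by kanamycin through the Tn5-derived neo (nptII) gene. The short ble and tnpA fragments annotated next to it are remnants of that Tn5 resistance region rather than functional genes.

The payload couples a quorum-sensing module to gene repression. It carries luxI and luxR from Aliivibrio fischeri, annotated on opposite strands. LuxI synthesises the acyl-homoserine lactone autoinducer OHHL, and LuxR binds it to become a transcriptional activator. According to the catalogue entry, the LuxR-dependent pLuxI promoter drives a nuclease-dead Cas12a; the feature table matches this coding sequence, which spans the plasmid origin, to the Francisella novicida Cas12a (Cpf1). dCas12a should therefore accumulate only once cell density, and so autoinducer concentration, rises. A J23119 constitutive promoter is also annotated, just upstream of a short match to a GFP-family (Venus) sequence, which is consistent with it driving the "design A" guide RNA against gfp, although the guide itself is not annotated as a feature. Guided dCas12a binds the target without cutting it and blocks its transcription. The associated work uses such constructs as a self-induced, density-dependent "qCRISPRi" circuit for dynamic control of metabolic pathways, with gfp knockdown here serving as a reporter readout of circuit behaviour.
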