Features (pLannotate 1.2.2; 10 found; start..end, strand, type, name):
   2372..3121    -  CDS            luxR: LUXR_ALIFS - Experimental evidence at protein level: Swiss-Prot protein existence level 1. Transcriptional activator of the bioluminescence operon. Binds to the OHHL autoinducer. From Aliivibrio fischeri (Vibrio fischeri).
   3340..3918    +  CDS            luxI: LUXI_ALIFS - Protein inferred from homology: Swiss-Prot protein existence level 3. Required for the synthesis of OHHL (N-(3-oxohexanoyl)-L- homoserine lactone) also known as VAI or N-(beta-ketocaproyl)homoserine lactone or 3-oxo-N-(tetrahydro-2-oxo-3-furanyl)-hexanamide, an autoinducer molecule which binds to LuxR and thus acts in bioluminescence regulation. From Aliivibrio fischeri (Vibrio fischeri).
   3953..4024    -  CDS            ble (fragment): BLE_KLEPN - Experimental evidence at protein level: Swiss-Prot protein existence level 1. Binding protein with a strong affinity to the bleomycin family of antibiotics. Binds to CL990; an antimitotic-antibiotic compound. From Klebsiella pneumoniae.
   4048..4839    -  CDS            neo: KKA2_KLEPN - Also known as kan, nptII. Experimental evidence at protein level: Swiss-Prot protein existence level 1. Resistance to kanamycin, neomycin, paromomycin, ribostamycin, butirosin and gentamicin B. From Klebsiella pneumoniae.
   4871..5155    -  CDS            tnpA (fragment): TN5P_ECOLX - Also known as tnp. Experimental evidence at protein level: Swiss-Prot protein existence level 1. Mediates transposition of transposon Tn5 by a 'cut and paste' mechanism. First, the monomeric transposase binds the 19 bp inverted DNA repeats flanking the transposon. Then, dimerization of the DNA- bound transposase creates a synaptic DNA complex. After nicking of the first DNA strand, excision of the transposon proceeds through a series of intermediates. The transposase then mediates the insertion of the transposon at a new site by strand transfer. The activity of the wild- type tran
   6319..7090    +  rep_origin     pBBR1 oriV: replication origin of the broad-host-range plasmid pBBR1 from Bordetella bronchiseptica; requires the pBBR1 Rep protein for replication
   7091..7753    +  CDS            pBBR1 Rep: replication protein for the broad-host-range plasmid pBBR1 from Bordetella bronchiseptica
   8017..8040    -  CDS            cp173Venus (fragment): circularly permuted form of the Venus yellow fluorescent protein (Nagai et al., 2004) efficient FRET acceptor for CFP
   8107..8141    -  promoter       J23119 promoter: bacterial promoter (Registry of Standard Biological Parts BBa J23119)
   8151..2289    -  CDS            cas12a (across the origin): CS12A_FRATN - Also known as cpf1 From Francisella tularensis subsp. novicida (strain U112).
>Addgene plasmid #236038 | pQdCas12a.sggfp(A) | addgene full sequence | sequence record 469933 | Addgene NGS Result
TTTGTAGCCTTGATTTTCAACTTCTCTATAAAATTCATCTATAGAATTATATCTTTGAGTATCAGAAAAT
CTAAATCCAAAATCTTTCCACTCCGGATGCTTACTTATAGACTGTTTATAAAAATCTATAAATTTTCGGC
AATCTTCAATATTAAACTCAAATTTTTCATATCCTTTTTGAGGACTACCATTTTTTGTATGTGTGGAATG
ATTTCTTATTCTAAGTATATCTTCACTAGGATTATAAAATTTTATAGATTTAGCAGAAAAGAAAACCTTA
GGTAACATTTTATTTGCGCCAGGTAAAAGTTTATAAACAATTTTTTTATAACCCTCGCCTTTATTTTCTT
TGATAGCTTTATCATCAAATATTTTGTTATTTTTCTTATTCATCACACCCAGATAATATTTATCATCTTT
GATAAATAAAATTGCCGTATTGTCAGGCTCTTTATTTTTATCCCAACCATTAGCCAAAGTCGAGTTCTCA
AAATTGAGCTTAAATTTCTCATCACTATATGGCTTTTGAGTTATATAGTTTCTAATTTTGTTATAAAGAG
GCACTATATTCGCTAGCTCAAAGTAGCACTCCTCAAATACTAGATAAAAATGCTCATCCTTGTCTAAAAT
ATTTGCCTTATCTTCTGACTGACTAATATGAAATATTTTTAGTTTATGTAAGAGATTATTAGTTTGATCT
AAAAGATCCTTGATAGCTTTAACATCATCTTCCGCACTAGCTTGAAGTAGGTCTTTTTTACCTTGATTTT
GATATTTGATAGATATCTGTGCCAAATTGTCTTTGTTTTGAGCTATTTCATCAAATATCATCGGAATAGC
CGCAAAGTTTGCAAGTATTTCTTCAAACCTACACTGTTTATCTATATCTCTATGCTTATTAAATTCTTCT
AAGGCAAGCTTTATAGTTTCTAGAGATAAGTATTTTGCTTTTTCAGTTTTTTTGGCTATTAATTCTTGCT
CTTTCTTACTAGGGTTATCAAGATTTTTAGGTGCTATTTGTTGAGTTATATATTCTAGTACCGCTGTACC
AATAACACTATAATCATCAAAAACTTGTTGTGATAGATCAGTAAGAGATTTATCATTTTTAAAATAAATT
TTACTCAAATCAAGTTTTTGAGCTTTTAAATCATCAAATAATAAAGATAGTGTTTCTTTAATAGATTTTT
CTTCTACTGTTTTAAAAGCTGCTATTTGCTCATAAAAACTTTGCATCGTTGTAACTACATCACTATCATC
TTCTAACTTATCAATTACAAAAGATTTAGATTCTGTATCACTTAAAATTTGCTTAAATAAAACACTCATT
TTATATTTTTTGAGTGTTTTATCATTTATTTGCTGTGAGTATAGATTTATATATTCATTTATACCTTTTC
TCTTTGTATTTTCACCATTTACAAATTTACCACCAATAATAGTATTAAATTTAGTAATACCACTTTGATT
TAGATAATTATTAAAGTTTGCTATCTCAAAAACTTCATCAAGTGAAAAAACTCTTTGATTAACTTCAGAT
GTTTTGTAGTCAATATCAAAGGTTAGCTCTTCTGCCAAATCTTTTTTAATTTGTTCATAGTTTATAGCTT
CTGGAGCTTTGTCTTTTAAACTCTCATACTTAGCTTTATTTTCTAGAAATTTAGGCAAATTATCATCTAC
TATCCTATAAATAATAGATGTAGGAATATCATTGCTACTATAAACATTTTTTCTATTTTCATGAAAACCC
TTAAAATAAGTTGTCCAACCTTTAAAAGATTTGATTATTTCTAACGCCTCATCTATATCTGTGATATCAC
TATTGGCTTTAAATAGTTCTATACCATTATCCTTAGATTGCTTTAGCCATAGAATTAAATCTGACTCTTG
CCCTTTTTTAGCATCGATAAGGTTTTGATTAAACAAATTCTTAAATTTCTCTGAGTCCTTTATATATTCA
GATATTTGTTTCTTTATCGTATCTTTTGCACTTTTAAAATCTTTTTGTAGATTATCATCATCACTCTTTT
TAAGTTTAAAATAAACATCAGAATAGTTTTGTAATAAATCTTCGCTAATACAAACCGAACTTAATATCTC
CTCTATAAAAAACTGATGATATTTATCAATTATTTGTTTAGCCTTTTTGTAGTCTTTAGCTCTTTTCTCA
TCATCTAAAATCAAACCTCTTGCTTTTATGTTTTCAAGTGTTTTACCCTGTGGGATTAACTCAAATCTTA
GAGTTTTACTTAAACTATATTTATTAACAAATTCTTGATAAATTGACATAGATCCTTTCTCCTCTTTTTT
ATTCGACTATAACAAACCATTTTCTTGCGTAAACCTGTACGATCCTACAGGTAGATCTTTAATTTTTAAA
GTATGGGCAATCAATTGCTCCTGTTAAAATTGCTTTAGAAATACTTTGGCAGCGGTTTGTTGTATTGAGT
TTCATTTGCGCATTGGTTAAATGGAAAGTGACAGTACGCTCACTGCAGCCTAATATTTTTGAAATATCCC
AAGAGCTTTTTCCTTCGCATGCCCACGCTAAACATTCTTTTTCTCTTTTGGTTAAATCGTTGTTTGATTT
ATTATTTGCTATATTTATTTTTCGATAATTATCAACTAGAGAAGGAACAATTAATGGTATGTTCATACAC
GCATGTAAAAATAAACTATCTATATAGTTGTCTTTTTCTGAATGTGCAAAACTAAGCATTCCGAAGCCAT
TGTTAGCCGTATGAATAGGGAAACTAAACCCAGTGATAAGACCTGATGTTTTCGCTTCTTTAATTACATT
TGGAGATTTTTTATTTACAGCATTGTTTTCAAATATATTCCAATTAATTGGTGAATGATTGGAGTTAGAA
TAATCTACTATAGGATCATATTTTATTAAATTAGCGTCATCATAATATTGCCTCCATTTTTTAGGGTAAT
TATCTAGAATTGAAATATCAGATTTAACCATAGAATGAGGATAAATGATCGCGAGTAAATAATATTCACA
ATGTACCATTTTAGTCATATCAGATAAGCATTGATTAATATCATTATTGCTTCTACAAGCTTTAATTTTA
TTAATTATTCTGTATGTGTCGTCGGCATTTATGTTTTTCATACCCATCTCTTTATCCTTACCTATTGTTT
GTCGCAAGTTTTGCGTGTTATATATCATTAAAACGGTAATGGATTGACATTTGATTCTAATAAATTGGAT
TTTTGTCACACTATTGTATCGCTGGGAATACAATTACTTAACATAAGCACCTGTAGGATCGTACAGGTTT
ACGCAAGAAAATGGTTTGTTATAGTCGAATAAACGCAAGGGAGGTTGGTATGACTATAATGATAAAAAAA
TCGGATTTTTTGGCAATTCCATCGGAGGAGTATAAAGGTATTCTAAGTCTTCGTTATCAAGTGTTTAAGC
AAAGACTTGAGTGGGACTTAGTTGTAGAAAATAACCTTGAATCAGATGAGTATGATAACTCAAATGCAGA
ATATATTTATGCTTGTGATGATACTGAAAATGTAAGTGGATGCTGGCGTTTATTACCTACAACAGGTGAT
TATATGCTGAAAAGTGTTTTTCCTGAATTGCTTGGTCAACAGAGTGCTCCCAAAGATCCTAATATAGTCG
AATTAAGTCGTTTTGCTGTAGGTAAAAATAGCTCAAAGATAAATAACTCTGCTAGTGAAATTACAATGAA
ACTATTTGAAGCTATATATAAACACGCTGTTAGTCAAGGTATTACAGAATATGTAACAGTAACATCAACA
GCAATAGAGCGATTTTTAAAGCGTATTAAAGTTCCTTGTCATCGTATTGGAGACAAAGAAATTCATGTAT
TAGGTGATACTAAATCGGTTGTATTGTCTATGCCTATTAATGAACAGTTTAAAAAAGCAGTCTTAAATTA
ATCTAGATAAGTTCAGGATGAATTCTCTAGTCCAACCTTTCATAGAAGGCGGCGGTGGAATCGAAATCTC
GTGATGGCAGGTTGGGCGTCGCTTGGTCGGTCATTTCGAACCCCAGAGTCCCGCTCAGAAGAACTCGTCA
AGAAGGCGATAGAAGGCGATGCGCTGCGAATCGGGAGCGGCGATACCGTAAAGCACGAGGAAGCGGTCAG
CCCATTCGCCGCCAAGCTCTTCAGCAATATCACGGGTAGCCAACGCTATGTCCTGATAGCGGTCCGCCAC
ACCCAGCCGGCCACAGTCGATGAATCCAGAAAAGCGGCCATTTTCCACCATGATATTCGGCAAGCAGGCA
TCGCCATGGGTCACGACGAGATCCTCGCCGTCGGGCATGCGCGCCTTGAGCCTGGCGAACAGTTCGGCTG
GCGCGAGCCCCTGATGCTCTTCGTCCAGATCATCCTGATCGACAAGACCGGCTTCCATCCGAGTACGTGC
TCGCTCGATGCGATGTTTCGCTTGGTGGTCGAATGGGCAGGTAGCCGGATCAAGCGTATGCAGCCGCCGC
ATTGCATCAGCCATGATGGATACTTTCTCGGCAGGAGCAAGGTGAGATGACAGGAGATCCTGCCCCGGCA
CTTCGCCCAATAGCAGCCAGTCCCTTCCCGCTTCAGTGACAACGTCGAGCACAGCTGCGCAAGGAACGCC
CGTCGTGGCCAGCCACGATAGCCGCGCTGCCTCGTCCTGTAGTTCATTCAGGGCACCGGACAGGTCGGTC
TTGACAAAAAGAACCGGGCGCCCCTGCGCTGACAGCCGGAACACGGCGGCATCAGAGCAGCCGATTGTCT
GTTGTGCCCAGTCATAGCCGAATAGCCTCTCCACCCAAGCGGCCGGAGAACCTGCGTGCAATCCATCTTG
TTCAATCATGCGAAACGATCCTCATCCTGTCTCTTGATCAAATCTTGATCCCCTGCGCCATCAGATCCTT
GGCGGCAAGAAAGCCATCCAGTTTACTTTGCAGGGCTTCCCAACCTTACCAGAGGGCGCCCCAGCTGGCA
ATTCCGGTTCGCTTGCTGTCCATAAAACCGCCCAGTCTAGCTATCGCCATGTAAGCCCACTGCAAGCTAC
CTGCTTTCTCTTTGCGCTTGCGTTTTCCCTTGTCCAGATAGCCCAGTAGCTGACATTCATCCCAGGTGGC
ACTTTTCGGGGAAATGTGCGCGCCCGCGTTCCTGCTGGCGCTGGGCCTGTTTCTGGCGCTGGACTTCCCG
CTGTTCCGTCAGCAGCTTTTCGCCCACGGCCTTGATGATCGCGGCGGCCTTGGCCTGCATATCCCGATTC
AACGGCCCCAGGGCGTCCAGAACGGGCTTCAGGCGCTCCCGAAGGTCTCGGGCCGTCTCTTGGGCTTGAT
CGGCCTTCTTGCGCATCTCACGCGCTCCTGCGGCGGCCTGTAGGGCAGGCTCATACCCCTGCCGAACCGC
TTTTGTCAGCCGGTCGGCCACGGCTTCCGGCGTCTCAACGCGCTTTGAGATTCCCAGCTTTTCGGCCAAT
CCCTGCGGTGCATAGGCGCGTGGCTCGACCGCTTGCGGGCTGATGGTGACGTGGCCCACTGGTGGCCGCT
CCAGGGCCTCGTAGAACGCCTGAATGCGCGTGTGACGTGCCTTGCTGCCCTCGATGCCCCGTTGCAGCCC
TAGATCGGCCACAGCAGCCGCAAACGTGGTCTGGTCGCGGGTCATCTGCGCTTTGTTGCCGATGAACTCC
TTGGCCGACAGCCTGCCGTCCTGCGTCAGCGGCACCACGAACGCGGTCATGTGCGGGCTGGTTTCGTCAC
GGTGGATGCTGGCCGTCACGATGCGATCCGCCCCGTACTTGTCCGCCAGCCACTTGTGCGCCTTCTCGAA
GAACGCCGCCTGCTGTTCTTGGCTGGCCGACTTCCACCATTCCGGGCTGGCCGTCATGACGTACTCGACC
GCCAACACAGCGTCCTTGCGCCGCTTCTCTGGCAGCAACTCGCGCAGTCGGCCCATCGCTTCATCGGTGC
TGCTGGCCGCCCAGTGCTCGTTCTCTGGCGTCCTGCTGGCGTCAGCGTTGGGCGTCTCGCGCTCGCGGTA
GGCGTGCTTGAGACTGGCCGCCACGTTGCCCATTTTCGCCAGCTTCTTGCATCGCATGATCGCGTATGCC
GCCATGCCTGCCCCTCCCTTTTGGTGTCCAACCGGCTCGACGGGGGCAGCGCAAGGCGGTGCCTCCGGCG
GGCCACTCAATGCTTGAGTATACTCACTAGACTTTGCTTCGCAAAGTCGTGACCGCCTACGGCGGCTGCG
GCGCCCTACGGGCTTGCTCTCCGGGCTTCGCCCTGCGCGGTCGCTGCGCTCCCTTGCCAGCCCGTGGATA
TGTGGACGATGGCCGCGAGCGGCCACCGGCTGGCTCGCTTCGCTCGGCCCGTGGACAACCCTGCTGGACA
AGCTGATGGACAGGCTGCGCCAGCCCACGAGCTTGACCACAGGGATTGCCCACCGGCTACCCAGCCTTCG
ACCACATACCCACCGGCTCCAACTGCGCGGCCTGCGGCCTTGCCCCATCAATTTTTTTAATTTTCTCTGG
GGAAAAGCCTCCGGCCTGCGGCCTGCGCGCTTCGCTTGCCGGTTGGACACCAAGTGGAAGGCGGGTCAAG
GCTCGCGCAGCGACCGCGCAGCGGCTTGGCCTTGACGCGCCTGGAACGACCCAAGCCTATGCGAGTGGGG
GCAGTCGAAGGGCGAAGCCCGCCCGCCTGCCCCCCGAGCCTCACGGCGGCGAGTGCGGGGGTTCCAAGGG
GGCAGCGCCACCTTGGGCAAGGCCGAAGGCCGCGCAGTCGATCAACAAGCCCCGGAGGGGCCACTTTTTG
CCGGAGGGGGAGCCGCGCCGAAGGCGTGGGGGAACCCCGCAGGGGTGCCCTTCTTTGGGCACCAAAGAAC
TAGATATAGGGCGAAATGCGAAAGACTTAAAAATCAACAACTTAAAAAAGGGGGGTACGCAACAGCTCAT
TGCGGCACCCCCCGCAATAGCTCATTGCGTAGGTTAAAGAAAATCTGTAATTGACTGCCACTTTTACGCA
ACGCATAATTGTTGTCGCGCTGCCAAAAAGTTGCAGCTGATTGCGCATGGTGCCGCAACCGTGCGGCACC
CCTACCGCATGGAGATAAGCATGGCCACGCAGTCCAGAGAAATCGGCATTCAAGCCAAGAACAAGCCCGG
TCACTGGGTGCAAACGGAACGCAAAGCGCATGAGGCGTGGGCCGGGCTTATTGCGAGGAAACCCACGGCG
GCAATGCTGCTGCATCACCTCGTGGCGCAGATGGGCCACCAGAACGCCGTGGTGGTCAGCCAGAAGACAC
TTTCCAAGCTCATCGGACGTTCTTTGCGGACGGTCCAATACGCAGTCAAGGACTTGGTGGCCGAGCGCTG
GATCTCCGTCGTGAAGCTCAACGGCCCCGGCACCGTGTCGGCCTACGTGGTCAATGACCGCGTGGCGTGG
GGCCAGCCCCGCGACCAGTTGCGCCTGTCGGTGTTCAGTGCCGCCGTGGTGGTTGATCACGACGACCAGG
ACGAATCGCTGTTGGGGCATGGCGACCTGCGCCGCATCCCGACCCTGTATCCGGGCGAGTAGCAACTACC
GACCGGCCCCGGCGAGGAGCCGCCCAGCCAGCCCGGCATTCCGGGCATGGAACCAGACCTGCCAGCCTTG
ACCGAAACGGAGGAATGGGAACGGCGCGGGCAGCAGCGCCTGCCGATGCCCGATGAGCCGTGTTTTCTGG
ACGATGGCGAGCCGTTGGAGCCGCCGACACGGGTCACGCTGCCGCGCCGGTAGCACTTGGGTTGCGCAGC
AACCCGTAAGTGCGCTGTTCCAGACTATACTAGACTGCAGGTCCTGAAGTTAACAAAAAAAATGACCTTC
ATAAATCGCTAATCTACAACAGTAGAAATTATTTAAAGTTCTTAGACCGGCTACTAATACAAAAGGCTCT
AGACATCTACAACAGTAGAAATTATTTAAAGTTCTTAGACTGAATTATCTGAAGGCACAGGAATAGTAGC
ATCTACAACAGTAGAAATTATTTAAAGTTCTTAGACGCTCCTCGCCCTTGCTCACCATGCTCGAGCCCTG
ATCTACAACAGTAGAAATTATTTAAAGTTCTTAGACCCGTTTTTGCCTAAATCAGCGCTAGCATTATACC
TAGGACTGAGCTAGCTGTCAACTCGAGTTAGTTATTCCTATTCTGCACGAACTCAAAATACTCTTCATTT
TTGATAACCAAATTGAGTTTTTTGCCCTCTTGATTATTTTTGATCCTACCTAGTAGCATCAGACCTTTTA
GCCCAATATGATAAGCACCATTGGCATCAGCATCTTGAGGCATATTTTTTGGCGCCTGTCGCGAATCAAA
GAAATTGCCATTTACATCTGCTACTGGTGAAATTAGATAATCTAACTCAGTACCTGTTTTTGAGTTACGC
ATTTGTAAGATAGTATTTAGGACACTAGTTAGCTTAGCAAAAAACTTTTTGTCGCTCTCACCGCAAATAG
CTGCTTTGATACATTCGCCATGCCCATATTCGATAGAATAATCTTTTAGCAATTTCTCCAACTCTTTAGT
TGGATAAACTTCTCGAGTATCCCAATTATGATTTTTATCTGAATTTCTAAAGTTAATCAATCTACTCCCA
AAGCTAGCTATAGTCCACTTGCCTTTGGCAGCCTTGTCACCAAAGTTTTTATAATCAAAACTAAACTCAA
AATAGCCCTTATCAAGGTTATAACAAATCTTGTCAAACTTACTAAAGAACTCTTGAGATTTGCTGACACT
TTCATACTTAGGATATAACTGATTTACAAAACCAGTTACAGGACAAATTTTTGAAGTAAAACCAGCTGGT
ACATAGTAGATAATACCTGTTTGTTTACCCATCTTTTTAAAAGTCTCAAAAGGTGCTGTTAGCTGATAAG
CTCTAAGCACTCCCCCAGTTTTATCAAACTCATTATCTTTGAAAACTAGATAGTTTAGTTTCTCAATTAG
CATTTTTTCTAACTTTTGATAGACCTGCTTCTCTACCTTGAAACGCCCTCTTTTAAATCCAAAATTTAAA
TCCTCAAAAACCACAATAGCATTATACTCTATAACTAGCTTAGCTATTTCATGAACTACCTGAGATAGAT
AGCCCTCTTTCATCTCTTTGATGTTATTTATCTTTTTCCAGTCTTTCCTAGCTGAATCCCTATCTTTCTC
TATTGCAGCAAGCTTATCATGGTAGTTTGTTTTCATTCTATCATTACCAATGATGTTGAAAGTATCTTGT
TTGATGATATTGCCTTTACCATCTACCAAAGTATAGTAAGCTAAATGTCTTTCACCTCTAGCTATACTTA
ATATATGAACATCATTTGCTTTTTCTTTTAGCAATAAATTGATTTCATCATTAAACTTATTAGCTCCACT
AGATTTAAAATTGATTGTAATAGGACAGTGAAAGAAAAACTTATCTTCAGTAAAGCGTTTATCTTTGATT
AAATCATATTCAAAAACACTCTCTTTTTTAGGATTATCTTTGTTTTTATTAGCTATTGCCTCTTTAGCTG
GGTGAGTGATTTTTTTAGGTATTGATTGTTTACGATAAAAAAGCTCTGCCTCACCATTTAGCTTATAAAC
CACATCTTGAAGATTTCTCTCATCAAACAGCGCTTTCCAATATAAAGTATGTAGATTTGGTCGCCCTTTG
CTATAAGCTGAAAAATCTTTATTATAGATTTGGAATAGGTACAATTTACCCTGATTAACTACGCTATCAA
TATAGCTCTCTGATATATTTTCAAAAGTTAG
